Addgene plasmid #201514: pEJS2161_Nme2-ABE8e-i4
Purpose: Mammalian expression of domain inlaid Nme2-ABE8e-i4
Depositing lab: Erik Sontheimer. Depositing organization: University of Massachusetts, Worcester. Publication: Domain-inlaid Nme2Cas9 adenine base editors with improved activity and targeting scope. Bamidele N, Zhang H, Dong X, Cheng H, Gaston N, Feinzig H, Cao H, Kelly K, Watts JK, Xie J, Gao G, Sontheimer EJ. Nat Commun. 2024 Feb 17;15(1):1458. doi: 10.1038/s41467-024-45763-5. PubMed 38368418.
Backbone
  Vector backbone: pBT280
  Total vector size (bp): 7386
  Vector type: Mammalian Expression
Growth in bacteria
  Bacterial resistance: Ampicillin, 100 μg/mL
  Growth temperature: 37°C
  Growth strain: DH5alpha
  Copy number: Unknown
Gene/Insert
  Gene/Insert name: Nme2-ABE8e-i4
  Insert size (bp): 3987
  Promoter: CMV
  Cloning method: Gibson Cloning
  Sequencing primers: 5′ T7; 3′ M13 Reverse
Terms and licenses: Academic/Nonprofit Terms; Industry Terms: Not Available to Industry
Depositor comments: Please visit https://doi.org/10.1101/2023.04.14.536905 for bioRxiv preprint.
How to cite: pEJS2161_Nme2-ABE8e-i4 was a gift from Erik Sontheimer (Addgene plasmid # 201514 ; http://n2t.net/addgene:201514 ; RRID:Addgene_201514)
