[The description below was written by a language model from this plasmid's Addgene catalogue record and pLannotate feature annotations shown in this document.]
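Description:
pEJS2161_Nme2-ABE8e-i4 is a 7,386 bp mammalian expression plasmid built on the pBT280 backbone that encodes a domain-inlaid adenine base editor derived from Nme2Cas9, a compact type II-C Cas9 from Neisseria meningitidis. It is propagated in E. coli through a high-copy ColE1/pUC-type origin and selected with ampicillin via the β-lactamase gene and its native promoter. Residual backbone elements include the lac promoter/operator and CAP site, short lacI, bom, SV40 promoter and multiple cloning site fragments, none of which appear to play a role in editor expression.

The payload is a roughly 4 kb open reading frame driven by the CMV immediate-early enhancer and promoter and terminated by the bovine growth hormone polyadenylation signal. A T7 promoter lies between the CMV promoter and the coding sequence; such a site can serve for in vitro transcription and is listed as the 5′ sequencing primer site. The automated annotation labels the whole reading frame simply as a Neisseria Cas9. It does not separately resolve the deaminase, linkers or any localization signals, so these details are not stated in the record. From the name and stated purpose, the TadA8e-type adenosine deaminase of ABE8e is inserted within the Cas9 polypeptide at an internal site designated "i4" rather than fused to a terminus. The exact insertion position and the Cas9 catalytic status are not given.

No guide RNA cassette is annotated, so a guide would need to be supplied separately. The plasmid is intended for transfection into mammalian cells to achieve A•T-to-G•C base conversion, as part of work on inlaid Nme2Cas9 editor architectures with improved activity and targeting scope.
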