Features (pLannotate 1.2.2; 15 found; start..end, strand, type, name):
    365..568     +  promoter       CMV promoter: human cytomegalovirus (CMV) immediate early promoter
    610..628     +  promoter       T7 promoter: promoter for bacteriophage T7 RNA polymerase
    705..4568    +  CDS            cas9: CAS9_NEIMA - Experimental evidence at protein level: Swiss-Prot protein existence level 1. CRISPR (clustered regularly interspaced short palindromic repeat) is an adaptive immune system that provides protection against mobile genetic elements (viruses, transposable elements and conjugative plasmids). CRISPR clusters contain spacers, sequences complementary to antecedent mobile elements, and target invading nucleic acids. CRISPR clusters are transcribed and processed into CRISPR RNA (crRNA). In type II CRISPR systems correct processing of pre-crRNA requires a trans- encoded small RNA (tracrRNA)
   4680..4904    +  polyA_signal   bGH poly(A) signal: bovine growth hormone polyadenylation signal
   4908..4929    +  promoter       SV40 promoter (fragment): SV40 enhancer and early promoter
   4934..4950    +  misc_feature   MCS (fragment): pBluescript multiple cloning site
   4999..5015    -  protein_bind   lac operator: The lac repressor binds to the lac operator to inhibit transcription in E. coli. This inhibition can be relieved by adding lactose or isopropyl-β-D-thiogalactopyranoside (IPTG). lac repressor encoded by lacI
   5023..5053    -  promoter       lac promoter: promoter for the E. coli lac operon
   5068..5089    -  protein_bind   CAP binding site: CAP binding activates transcription in the presence of cAMP. E. coli catabolite activator protein
   5102..5194    -  CDS            lacI (fragment): lac repressor; lacI; The lac repressor binds to the lac operator to inhibit transcription in E. coli. This inhibition can be relieved by adding lactose or isopropyl-β-D-thiogalactopyranoside (IPTG).
   5377..5965    -  rep_origin     ori: high-copy-number ColE1/pMB1/pBR322/pUC origin of replication
   6136..6996    -  CDS            AmpR: β-lactamase; bla; confers resistance to ampicillin, carbenicillin, and related antibiotics
   6997..7101    -  promoter       AmpR promoter: bla
   7172..7216    -  misc_feature   bom (fragment): basis of mobility region from pBR322
   7371..364     +  enhancer       CMV enhancer (across the origin): human cytomegalovirus immediate early enhancer
>Addgene plasmid #201514 | pEJS2161_Nme2-ABE8e-i4 | addgene full sequence | sequence record 394771 | Addgene NGS Result
TAGTTATTAATAGTAATCAATTACGGGGTCATTAGTTCATAGCCCATATATGGAGTTCCGCGTTACATAA
CTTACGGTAAATGGCCCGCCTGGCTGACCGCCCAACGACCCCCGCCCATTGACGTCAATAATGACGTATG
TTCCCATAGTAACGCCAATAGGGACTTTCCATTGACGTCAATGGGTGGAGTATTTACGGTAAACTGCCCA
CTTGGCAGTACATCAAGTGTATCATATGCCAAGTACGCCCCCTATTGACGTCAATGACGGTAAATGGCCC
GCCTGGCATTATGCCCAGTACATGACCTTATGGGACTTTCCTACTTGGCAGTACATCTACGTATTAGTCA
TCGCTATTACCATGGTGATGCGGTTTTGGCAGTACATCAATGGGCGTGGATAGCGGTTTGACTCACGGGG
ATTTCCAAGTCTCCACCCCATTGACGTCAATGGGAGTTTGTTTTGGCACCAAAATCAACGGGACTTTCCA
AAATGTCGTAACAACTCCGCCCCATTGACGCAAATGGGCGGTAGGCGTGTACGGTGGGAGGTCTATATAA
GCAGAGCTGGTTTAGTGAACCGTCAGATCCGCTAGAGATCCGCGGCCGCTAATACGACTCACTATAGGGA
GAGCCGCCACCATGAAACGGACAGCCGACGGAAGCGAGTTCGAGTCACCAAAGAAGAAGCGGAAAGTCGA
AGATATGGCCGCCTTCAAGCCTAACCCAATCAATTACATCCTGGGACTGGCCATCGGAATCGCATCCGTG
GGATGGGCTATGGTGGAGATCGACGAGGAGGAGAATCCTATCCGGCTGATCGATCTGGGCGTGAGAGTGT
TTGAGAGGGCCGAGGTGCCAAAGACCGGCGATTCTCTGGCTATGGCCCGGAGACTGGCACGGAGCGTGAG
GCGCCTGACACGGAGAAGGGCACACAGGCTGCTGAGGGCACGCCGGCTGCTGAAGAGAGAGGGCGTGCTG
CAGGCAGCAGACTTCGATGAGAATGGCCTGATCAAGAGCCTGCCAAACACCCCCTGGCAGCTGAGAGCAG
CCGCCCTGGACAGGAAGCTGACACCACTGGAGTGGTCTGCCGTGCTGCTGCACCTGATCAAGCACCGCGG
CTACCTGAGCCAGCGGAAGAACGAGGGAGAGACAGCAGACAAGGAGCTGGGCGCCCTGCTGAAGGGAGTG
GCCAACAATGCCCACGCCCTGCAGACCGGCGATTTCAGGACACCTGCCGAGCTGGCCCTGAATAAGTTTG
AGAAGGAGTCCGGCCACATCAGAAACCAGAGGGGCGACTATAGCCACACCTTCTCCCGCAAGGATCTGCA
GGCCGAGCTGATCCTGCTGTTCGAGAAGCAGAAGGAGTTTGGCAATCCACACGTGAGCGGAGGCCTGAAG
GAGGGAATCGAGACCCTGCTGATGACACAGAGGCCTGCCCTGTCCGGCGACGCAGTGCAGAAGATGCTGG
GACACTGCACCTTCGAGCCTGCAGAGCCAAAGGCCGCCAAGAACACCTACACAGCCGAGCGGTTTATCTG
GCTGACAAAGCTGAACAATCTGAGAATCCTGGAGCAGGGATCCGAGAGGCCACTGACCGACACAGAGAGG
GCCACCCTGATGGATGAGCCTTACCGGAAGTCTAAGCTGACATATGCCCAGGCCAGAAAGCTGCTGGGCC
TGGAGGACACCGCCTTCTTTAAGGGCCTGAGATACGGCAAGGATAATGCCGAGGCCTCCACACTGATGGA
GATGAAGGCCTATCACGCCATCTCTCGCGCCCTGGAGAAGGAGGGCCTGAAGGACAAGAAGTCCCCCCTG
AACCTGAGCTCCGAGCTGCAGGATGAGATCGGCACCGCCTTCTCTCTGTTTAAGACCGACGAGGATATCA
CAGGCCGCCTGAAGGACAGGGTGCAGCCTGAGATCCTGGAGGCCCTGCTGAAGCACATCTCTTTCGATAA
GTTTGTGCAGATCAGCCTGAAGGCCCTGAGAAGGATCGTGCCACTGATGGAGCAGGGCAAGCGGTACGAC
GAGGCCTGCGCCGAGATCTACGGCGATCACTATGGCAAGAAGAACACAGAGGAGAAGATCTATCTGCCCC
CTATCCCTGCCGACGAGATCAGAAATCCTGTGGTGCTGAGGGCCCTGTCCCAGGCAAGAAAAGTGATCAA
CGGAGTGGTGCGCCGGTACGGATCTCCAGCCCGGATCCACATCGAGACCGCCAGAGAAGTGGGCAAGAGC
TTCAAGGACCGGAAGGAGATCGAGAAGAGACAGGAGGAGAATCGCAAGGATCGGGAGAAGGCCGCCGCCA
AGTTTAGGGAGTACTTCCCTAACTTTGTGGGCGAGCCAAAGTCTAAGGACATCCTGAAGCTGCGCCTGTA
CGAGCAGCAGCACGGCAAGTGTCTGTATAGCGGCAAGGAGATCAATCTGGTGCGGCTGAACGAGAAGGGC
TATGTGGAGATCGATCACGCCCTGCCTTTCTCCAGAACCTGGGACGATTCTTTTAACAATAAGGTGCTGG
TGCTGGGCAGCGAGAACCAGAATAAGGGCAATCAGACACCATACGAGTATTTCAATGGCAAGGACAACTC
CAGGGAGTGGCAGGAGTTCAAGGCCCGCGTGGAGACCTCTAGAGGCGGATCAGGAGGCTCTGGCGGTTCA
GGTGGATCAGGCGGTAGCGGAGGTTCAGGTGGTTCTGAGGTGGAGTTTTCCCACGAGTACTGGATGAGAC
ATGCCCTGACCCTGGCCAAGAGGGCACGCGATGAGAGGGAGGTGCCTGTGGGAGCCGTGCTGGTGCTGAA
CAATAGAGTGATCGGCGAGGGCTGGAACAGAGCCATCGGCCTGCACGACCCAACAGCCCATGCCGAAATT
ATGGCCCTGAGACAGGGCGGCCTGGTCATGCAGAACTACAGACTGATTGACGCCACCCTGTACGTGACAT
TCGAGCCTTGCGTGATGTGCGCCGGCGCCATGATCCACTCTAGGATCGGCCGCGTGGTGTTTGGCGTGAG
GAACAGCAAACGGGGCGCCGCAGGCTCCCTGATGAACGTGCTGAACTACCCCGGCATGAATCACCGCGTC
GAAATTACCGAGGGAATCCTGGCAGATGAATGTGCCGCCCTGCTGTGCGACTTCTACCGGATGCCTAGAC
AGGTGTTCAATGCTCAGAAGAAGGCCCAGAGCTCCATCAACGGCTCCTCTGGCTCTGAGACACCTGGCAC
AAGCGAGAGCGCAACACCTGAAAGCAGCGGCTTTCCCAGGAGCAAGAAGCAGCGGATCCTGCTGCAGAAG
TTCGACGAGGATGGCTTTAAGGAGTGCAACCTGAATGACACCAGATACGTGAACCGGTTCCTGTGCCAGT
TTGTGGCCGATCACATCCTGCTGACCGGCAAGGGCAAGAGAAGGGTGTTCGCCTCTAATGGCCAGATCAC
AAACCTGCTGAGGGGATTTTGGGGACTGAGGAAGGTGCGGGCAGAGAATGACAGACACCACGCACTGGAT
GCAGTGGTGGTGGCATGCAGCACCGTGGCAATGCAGCAGAAGATCACAAGATTCGTGAGGTATAAGGAGA
TGAACGCCTTTGACGGCAAGACCATCGATAAGGAGACAGGCAAGGTGCTGCACCAGAAGACCCACTTCCC
CCAGCCTTGGGAGTTCTTTGCCCAGGAAGTGATGATCCGGGTGTTCGGCAAGCCAGACGGCAAGCCTGAG
TTTGAGGAGGCCGATACCCCAGAGAAGCTGAGGACACTGCTGGCAGAGAAGCTGTCTAGCAGGCCAGAGG
CAGTGCACGAGTACGTGACCCCACTGTTCGTGTCCAGGGCACCCAATCGGAAGATGTCTGGCGCCCACAA
GGACACACTGAGAAGCGCCAAGAGGTTTGTGAAGCACAACGAGAAGATCTCCGTGAAGAGAGTGTGGCTG
ACCGAGATCAAGCTGGCCGATCTGGAGAACATGGTGAATTACAAGAACGGCAGGGAGATCGAGCTGTATG
AGGCCCTGAAGGCAAGGCTGGAGGCCTACGGAGGAAATGCCAAGCAGGCCTTCGACCCAAAGGATAACCC
CTTTTATAAGAAGGGAGGACAGCTGGTGAAGGCCGTGCGGGTGGAGAAGACCCAGGAGAGCGGCGTGCTG
CTGAATAAGAAGAACGCCTACACAATCGCCGACAATGGCGATATGGTGAGAGTGGACGTGTTCTGTAAGG
TGGATAAGAAGGGCAAGAATCAGTACTTTATCGTGCCTATCTATGCCTGGCAGGTGGCCGAGAACATCCT
GCCAGACATCGATTGCAAGGGCTACAGAATCGACGATAGCTATACATTCTGTTTTTCCCTGCACAAGTAT
GACCTGATCGCCTTCCAGAAGGATGAGAAGTCCAAGGTGGAGTTTGCCTACTATATCAATTGCGACTCCT
CTAACGGCAGGTTCTACCTGGCCTGGCACGATAAGGGCAGCAAGGAGCAGCAGTTTCGCATCTCCACCCA
GAATCTGGTGCTGATCCAGAAGTATCAGGTGAACGAGCTGGGCAAGGAGATCAGGCCATGTCGGCTGAAG
AAGCGCCCACCCGTGCGGGAGGATAAAAGAACCGCCGACGGCAGCGAATTCGAGCCCAAGAAGAAGAGGA
AAGTCTAACCGGTCATCATCACCATCACCATTGAGTTTAAACCCGCTGATCAGCCTCGACTGTGCCTTCT
AGTTGCCAGCCATCTGTTGTTTGCCCCTCCCCCGTGCCTTCCTTGACCCTGGAAGGTGCCACTCCCACTG
TCCTTTCCTAATAAAATGAGGAAATTGCATCGCATTGTCTGAGTAGGTGTCATTCTATTCTGGGGGGTGG
GGTGGGGCAGGACAGCAAGGGGGAGGATTGGGAAGACAATAGCAGGCATGCTGGGGATGCGGTGGGCTCT
ATGGCTTCTGAGGCGGAAAGAACCAGCTGGGGCTCGATACCGTCGACCTCTAGCTAGAGCTTGGCGTAAT
CATGGTCATAGCTGTTTCCTGTGTGAAATTGTTATCCGCTCACAATTCCACACAACATACGAGCCGGAAG
CATAAAGTGTAAAGCCTAGGGTGCCTAATGAGTGAGCTAACTCACATTAATTGCGTTGCGCTCACTGCCC
GCTTTCCAGTCGGGAAACCTGTCGTGCCAGCTGCATTAATGAATCGGCCAACGCGCGGGGAGAGGCGGTT
TGCGTATTGGGCGCACTTCCGCTTCCTCGCTCACTGACTCGCTGCGCTCGGTCGTTCGGCTGCGGCGAGC
GGTATCAGCTCACTCAAAGGCGGTAATACGGTTATCCACAGAATCAGGGGATAACGCAGGAAAGAACATG
TGAGCAAAAGGCCAGCAAAAGGCCAGGAACCGTAAAAAGGCCGCGTTGCTGGCGTTTTTCCATAGGCTCC
GCCCCCCTGACGAGCATCACAAAAATCGACGCTCAAGTCAGAGGTGGCGAAACCCGACAGGACTATAAAG
ATACCAGGCGTTTCCCCCTGGAAGCTCCCTCGTGCGCTCTCCTGTTCCGACCCTGCCGCTTACCGGATAC
CTGTCCGCCTTTCTCCCTTCGGGAAGCGTGGCGCTTTCTCATAGCTCACGCTGTAGGTATCTCAGTTCGG
TGTAGGTCGTTCGCTCCAAGCTGGGCTGTGTGCACGAACCCCCCGTTCAGCCCGACCGCTGCGCCTTATC
CGGTAACTATCGTCTTGAGTCCAACCCGGTAAGACACGACTTATCGCCACTGGCAGCAGCCACTGGTAAC
AGGATTAGCAGAGCGAGGTATGTAGGCGGTGCTACAGAGTTCTTGAAGTGGTGGCCTAACTACGGCTACA
CTAGAAGAACAGTATTTGGTATCTGCGCTCTGCTGAAGCCAGTTACCTTCGGAAAAAGAGTTGGTAGCTC
TTGATCCGGCAAACAAACCACCGCTGGTAGCGGTGGTTTTTTTGTTTGCAAGCAGCAGATTACGCGCAGA
AAAAAAGGATCTCAAGAAGATCCTTTGATCTTTTCTACGGGGTCTGACACTCAGTGGAACGAAAACTCAC
GTTAAGGGATTTTGGTCATGAGATTATCAAAAAGGATCTTCACCTAGATCCTTTTAAATTAAAAATGAAG
TTTTAAATCAATCTAAAGTATATATGAGTAAACTTGGTCTGACAGTTACCAATGCTTAATCAGTGAGGCA
CCTATCTCAGCGATCTGTCTATTTCGTTCATCCATAGTTGCCTGACTCCCCGTCGTGTAGATAACTACGA
TACGGGAGGGCTTACCATCTGGCCCCAGTGCTGCAATGATACCGCGGGACCCACGCTCACCGGCTCCAGA
TTTATCAGCAATAAACCAGCCAGCCGGAAGGGCCGAGCGCAGAAGTGGTCCTGCAACTTTATCCGCCTCC
ATCCAGTCTATTAATTGTTGCCGGGAAGCTAGAGTAAGTAGTTCGCCAGTTAATAGTTTGCGCAACGTTG
TTGCCATTGCTACAGGCATCGTGGTGTCACGCTCGTCGTTTGGTATGGCTTCATTCAGCTCCGGTTCCCA
ACGATCAAGGCGAGTTACATGATCCCCCATGTTGTGCAAAAAAGCGGTTAGCTCCTTCGGTCCTCCGATC
GTTGTCAGAAGTAAGTTGGCCGCAGTGTTATCACTCATGGTTATGGCAGCACTGCATAATTCTCTTACTG
TCATGCCATCCGTAAGATGCTTTTCTGTGACTGGTGAGTACTCAACCAAGTCATTCTGAGAATAGTGTAT
GCGGCGACCGAGTTGCTCTTGCCCGGCGTCAATACGGGATAATACCGCGCCACATAGCAGAACTTTAAAA
GTGCTCATCATTGGAAAACGTTCTTCGGGGCGAAAACTCTCAAGGATCTTACCGCTGTTGAGATCCAGTT
CGATGTAACCCACTCGTGCACCCAACTGATCTTCAGCATCTTTTACTTTCACCAGCGTTTCTGGGTGAGC
AAAAACAGGAAGGCAAAATGCCGCAAAAAAGGGAATAAGGGCGACACGGAAATGTTGAATACTCATACTC
TTCCTTTTTCAATATTATTGAAGCATTTATCAGGGTTATTGTCTCATGAGCGGATACATATTTGAATGTA
TTTAGAAAAATAAACAAATAGGGGTTCCGCGCACATTTCCCCGAAAAGTGCCACCTGACGTCGACGGATC
GGGAGATCGATCTCCCGATCCCCTAGGGTCGACTCTCAGTACAATCTGCTCTGATGCCGCATAGTTAAGC
CAGTATCTGCTCCCTGCTTGTGTGTTGGAGGTCGCTGAGTAGTGCGCGAGCAAAATTTAAGCTACAACAA
GGCAAGGCTTGACCGACAATTGCATGAAGAATCTGCTTAGGGTTAGGCGTTTTGCGCTGCTTCGCGATGT
ACGGGCCAGATATACGCGTTGACATTGATTATTGAC
